>Addgene plasmid #46388 | pFosCreER | addgene partial sequence | sequence record 67709 | Cre-F 5'-tttacggcgctaaggatgac-3'
CCGTGTCGGAGCCGCGCGAGATATGGCCCGCGCTGGAGTTTCAATACCGGAGATCATGCAAGCTGGTGGC
TGGACCAATGTAAATATTGTCATGAACTATATCCGTAACCTGGATAGTGAAACAGGGGCAATGGTGCGCC
TGCTGGAAGATGGCGATCTCGAGCCATCTGCTGGAGACATGAGAGCTGCCAACCTTTGGCCAAGCCCGCT
CATGATCAAACGCTCTAAGAAGAACAGCCTGGCCTTGTCCCTGACGGCCGACCAGATGGTCAGTGCCTTG
TTGGATGCTGAGCCCCCCATACTCTATTCCGAGTATGATCCTACCAGACCCTTCAGTGAAGCTTCGATGA
TGGGCTTACTGACCAACCTGGCAGACAGGGAGCTGGTTCACATGATCAACTGGGCGAAGAGGGTGCCAGG
CTTTGTGGATTTGACCCTCCATGATCAGGTCCACCTTCTAGAATGTGCCTGGCTAGAGATCCTGATGATT
GGTCTCGTCTGGCGCTCCATGGAGCACCCAGTGAAGCTACTGTTTGCTCCTAACTTGCTCTTGGACAGGA
ACCAGGGAAAATGTGTAGAGGGCATGGTGGAGATCTTCGACATGCTGCTGGCTACATCATCTCGGTTCCG
CATGATGAATCTGCAGGGAGAGGAGTTTGTGTGCCTCAAATCTATTATTTTGCTTAATTCTGGAGTGTAC
ACATTTCTGTCCAGCACCCTGAAGTCTCTGGAAGAGAAGGACCATATCCACCGAGTCCTGGACAAGATCA
CAGACACTTTGATCCACCTGATGGCCAAGGCAGGCCTGACCCTGCAGCAGCAGCACCAGCGGCTGGCCCA
GCTCCTCCTCATCCTCTCCCACATCAGGCACATGAGT
