>Addgene plasmid #46388 | pFosCreER | addgene partial sequence | sequence record 67716 | Cre-R 5'-gcaaacggacagaagcattt-3'
AACATGTCCATCAGGTTCTTGCGAACCTCATCACTCGTTGCATCGACCGGTAATGCAGGCAAATTTTGGT
GTACGGTCAGTAAATTGGACATGGTCGAAGTTTGGGGAAAGCCCGGCAAGGGGTCCAGGGGTAGACACTG
GTGGGAGCTGCAGAGCAGAGCTGGGTGGGAGCGCGGTCACTGCTCGTTCGCGGAACCGCCGGCTCTATCC
AGTCTTCTCAGTTGCTCGCTGCAGTCGCGGTTGGAGTAGTAGGCGCCTCAGCTGGCGCCTTTATAGAAGC
GCTGTGAATGGATGGACTTCCTACGTCACTGGGCGGAACTGGAAGGGGGGGGAAGCGCGCCCCAAGGCCC
TCTGCGGGCGCTCTGTCGTCAACTCTACGCCCCAGGCTTTCAACCCCCGTCTTGGCATACATCTTTCACC
TATGAGTGTTCACATTTGGGATCTTAGGGGGTCTCCTAGACCTTCCGCGTGTAGGATTTCGGAGATGGTC
CCCCCCCCAGAACAACAGGGACCGGCCGTGGAAACCTGCTGACGCAGATGTCCTAATATGGACATCCTGT
GTAAAGGAGGGAGGGATTGACGGGAACAGCTCGCCGGCTGCAGCCAACTCTGAGGGTGCAGCGCAGGGGG
GGAACCGGGGCCGCGGCCGGGGGAGGGGAGGCGGGAAAGGCAGAGAAGGCGAGCGAACATTCGCACCTGA
TTCAATGTGGACCCGGTTCCCAGGGTCAAGGGATGAGACCCGGGTCATTGTCCAGCAATCTGGAACTTTT
TTTTTTTTT
