[The description below was written by a language model from this plasmid's Addgene catalogue record.]
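Description:
pFosCreER is a mouse gene-targeting vector of about 16 kb built on a pBluescript backbone. It is maintained in E. coli as a high-copy plasmid under ampicillin selection. The record lists two inserts: mouse Fos genomic sequence and a synthetic CreERT2 coding sequence. In a targeting vector of this type the Fos sequence would normally provide the homology arms that direct recombination to the endogenous locus. The record gives no feature map, however, so the arm boundaries, the exact insertion point of CreERT2 relative to the Fos coding region, and any polyadenylation signals or recombinase sites flanking the selection cassette are not stated.

Two mammalian selection markers are recorded, matching the classic positive/negative scheme for embryonic stem cell targeting. A neomycin resistance cassette allows G418 selection of cells that have integrated the construct. Diphtheria toxin A, which is typically placed outside the homology arms, kills cells that took up the vector by random integration, enriching for homologous recombinants.

CreERT2 is Cre recombinase fused to a mutated estrogen receptor ligand-binding domain, which keeps the enzyme inactive until tamoxifen or 4-hydroxytamoxifen is supplied. Fos is an immediate early gene induced by neuronal activity, so placing CreERT2 under Fos regulation makes recombination depend on both recent activity and the presence of the drug. According to the associated publication title, this is the basis of TRAP (Targeted Recombination in Active Populations), in which transiently active neurons gain permanent genetic access, for example through a Cre-dependent reporter or effector allele. The plasmid's purpose is therefore to generate the FosCreER knock-in mouse allele.
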