Addgene plasmid #46388: pFosCreER
Depositing lab: Liqun Luo. Depositing organization: Stanford University. Publication: Permanent Genetic Access to Transiently Active Neurons via TRAP: Targeted Recombination in Active Populations. Guenthner CJ, Miyamichi K, Yang HH, Heller HC, Luo L.. Neuron. 2013 Jun 5;78(5):773-84. doi: 10.1016/j.neuron.2013.03.025. PubMed 23764283.
Backbone
  Vector backbone: pBluescript
  Total vector size (bp): 15961
  Vector type: Mouse Targeting
  Selectable markers: Neomycin (select with G418) ; diphtheria toxin A
Growth in bacteria
  Bacterial resistance: Ampicillin, 100 μg/mL
  Growth temperature: 37°C
  Growth strain: DH5alpha
  Copy number: High Copy
Gene/Insert 1
  Gene/Insert name: Fos
  Species: M. musculus (mouse)
  Entrez Gene: Fos (a.k.a. D12Rfj1, c-fos, cFos)
Gene/Insert 2
  Gene/Insert name: CreERT2
  Species: Synthetic
Terms and licenses: Academic/Nonprofit Terms; Industry Terms: Not Available to Industry
How to cite: pFosCreER was a gift from Liqun Luo (Addgene plasmid # 46388 ; http://n2t.net/addgene:46388 ; RRID:Addgene_46388)
